Addgene plasmid #144326: TFORF2026
Purpose: Lentiviral vector for overexpressing transcription factor ORFs with unique 24-bp barcodes. Barcodes facilitate identification of transcription factors in pooled screens.
Depositing lab: Feng Zhang. Depositing organization: Broad Institute. Publication: A transcription factor atlas of directed differentiation. Joung J, Ma S, Tay T, Geiger-Schuller KR, Kirchgatterer PC, Verdine VK, Guo B, Arias-Garcia MA, Allen WE, Singh A, Kuksenko O, Abudayyeh OO, Gootenberg JS, Fu Z, Macrae RK, Buenrostro JD, Regev A, Zhang F. Cell. 2023 Jan 5;186(1):209-229.e26. doi: 10.1016/j.cell.2022.11.026. PubMed 36608654.
Backbone
  Vector backbone: pLX_TRC317
  Backbone manufacturer: Broad Institute Genetic Perturbation Platform
  Backbone size w/o insert (bp): 8264
  Vector type: Mammalian Expression, Lentiviral
  Selectable markers: Puromycin
Growth in bacteria
  Bacterial resistance: Ampicillin, 100 μg/mL
  Growth temperature: 37°C
  Growth strain: NEB Stable
  Copy number: High Copy
Gene/Insert
  Gene/Insert name: NPAS3
  Species: H. sapiens (human)
  Insert size (bp): 2903
  Entrez Gene: NPAS3 (a.k.a. MOP6, PASD6, bHLHe12, FLJ10003, FLJ11138, FLJ11605)
  Promoter: EF1a
  Cloning method: Unknown
  Sequencing primers: 5′ GGGTGGAGACTGAAGTTAGGCCAG; 3′ CACATAGCGTAAAAGGAGCAACATAG
Terms and licenses: Academic/Nonprofit Terms; Industry Terms: Not Available to Industry
Depositor comments: NM_001164749,ENST00000356141 . The transcription factor ORF portion of this plasmid was synthesized by Genewiz. Please test multiple small colonies in case of plasmid recombination. To make this collection available in a timely manner, a portion of this collection was not fully sequenced by Addgene. If an Addgene verified full plasmid sequence is not available, please contact us prior to placing an order to request the full sequence.
How to cite: TFORF2026 was a gift from Feng Zhang (Addgene plasmid # 144326 ; http://n2t.net/addgene:144326 ; RRID:Addgene_144326)
