[The description below was written by a language model from this plasmid's Addgene catalogue record and pLannotate feature annotations shown in this document.]
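Description:
TFORF2026 is a lentiviral mammalian expression plasmid built on the pLX_TRC317 backbone from the Broad Institute Genetic Perturbation Platform. It carries the human NPAS3 open reading frame, a bHLH-PAS family transcription factor thought to act in neurogenesis. It belongs to a barcoded transcription factor ORF collection in which each clone carries a unique 24-bp barcode, so that the transcription factor in a given cell can be identified in pooled overexpression screens such as directed differentiation screens. The feature table does not annotate the barcode itself. The plasmid is propagated in E. coli through a high-copy ColE1/pUC-type origin with ampicillin selection (AmpR), and it also contains an f1 origin. The depositor warns that the plasmid can recombine, which is common for LTR-containing vectors.

The transfer cassette has a third-generation, self-inactivating layout. An RSV promoter drives a truncated HIV-1 5' LTR, followed by the Ψ packaging signal with a partial gag sequence, the Rev response element for Rev-dependent nuclear export of the genomic RNA, and a ΔU3 3' LTR that inactivates LTR promoter activity after integration. Within the provirus, an SV40 early promoter/origin region drives puromycin N-acetyltransferase for selection of transduced cells. A cPPT/CTS element, which aids nuclear import of the viral genome, follows this marker. The EF-1α promoter then provides strong constitutive expression of the NPAS3 coding sequence, which the depositor notes was synthesized. A WPRE downstream of the ORF enhances transcript stability and expression. A short fragment annotated as U6 promoter lies between the ORF and the WPRE and is probably residual backbone sequence rather than a functional Pol III unit. An SV40 polyadenylation signal lies outside the 3' LTR. The remaining lac, T7 and T3 elements are carried over from the cloning vector.
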