Features (pLannotate 1.2.2; 31 found; start..end, strand, type, name):
      5..231     +  promoter       RSV promoter: Rous sarcoma virus enhancer/promoter
    232..412     +  LTR            5' LTR (truncated): truncated 5' long terminal repeat (LTR) from HIV-1
    459..584     +  misc_feature   HIV-1 Ψ: packaging signal of human immunodeficiency virus type 1
    568..931     +  CDS            HIV-1 gag (fragment): gag protein from human immunodeficiency virus 1; gag
   1077..1310    +  misc_feature   RRE: The Rev response element (RRE) of HIV-1 allows for Rev-dependent mRNA export from the nucleus to the cytoplasm.
   1687..1713    +  CDS            Rev (fragment): human immunodeficiency virus 1 (HIV-1) Rev protein; rev; enhances nuclear export of unspliced and incompletely spliced viral mRNAs
   1720..1743    +  promoter       SV40 promoter (fragment): SV40 early promoter
   1744..1815    +  promoter       SV40 promoter (fragment): SV40 enhancer and early promoter
   1839..1974    +  rep_origin     SV40 ori: SV40 origin of replication
   2020..2616    +  CDS            PuroR (fragment): puromycin N-acetyltransferase; pac from Streptomyces; confers resistance to puromycin
   2665..2782    +  misc_feature   cPPT/CTS: central polypurine tract and central termination sequence of HIV-1
   2847..2913    +  CDS            small t antigen (fragment): SV40 (simian virus 40) small t antigen
   2920..4098    +  promoter       EF-1α promoter: strong constitutive promoter for human elongation factor EF-1α
   4115..6913    +  CDS            NPAS3: NPAS3_HUMAN - Also known as BHLHE12, MOP6, PASD6. Experimental evidence at transcript level: Swiss-Prot protein existence level 2. May play a broad role in neurogenesis. May control regulatory pathways relevant to schizophrenia and to psychotic illness (By similarity). From Homo sapiens (Human).
   6929..6982    +  promoter       U6 promoter (fragment): RNA polymerase III promoter for human U6 snRNA
   7024..7612    +  misc_feature   WPRE: woodchuck hepatitis virus posttranscriptional regulatory element
   7663..7682    +  misc_feature   cPPT/CTS (fragment): central polypurine tract and central termination sequence of HIV-1
   7684..7917    +  LTR            3' LTR (ΔU3): self-inactivating 3' long terminal repeat (LTR) from HIV-1
   7995..8116    +  polyA_signal   SV40 poly(A) signal: SV40 polyadenylation signal
   8156..8291    +  rep_origin     SV40 ori: SV40 origin of replication
   8312..8330    -  promoter       T7 promoter: promoter for bacteriophage T7 RNA polymerase
   8338..8493    +  CDS            lacZα (fragment): LacZα fragment of β-galactosidase; lacZ fragment
   8498..8926    +  rep_origin     f1 ori (sequence partly withheld): f1 bacteriophage origin of replication; arrow indicates direction of (+) strand synthesis
   8979..9083    +  promoter       AmpR promoter: bla
   9084..9944    +  CDS            AmpR: β-lactamase; bla; confers resistance to ampicillin, carbenicillin, and related antibiotics
  10115..10703   +  rep_origin     ori: high-copy-number ColE1/pMB1/pBR322/pUC origin of replication
  10886..10978   +  CDS            lacI (fragment): lac repressor; lacI; The lac repressor binds to the lac operator to inhibit transcription in E. coli. This inhibition can be relieved by adding lactose or isopropyl-β-D-thiogalactopyranoside (IPTG).
  10991..11012   +  protein_bind   CAP binding site: CAP binding activates transcription in the presence of cAMP. E. coli catabolite activator protein
  11027..11057   +  promoter       lac promoter: promoter for the E. coli lac operon
  11061..11083   +  protein_bind   lac operator (fragment): The lac repressor binds to the lac operator to inhibit transcription in E. coli. This inhibition can be relieved by adding lactose or isopropyl-β-D-thiogalactopyranoside (IPTG). lac repressor encoded by lacI
  11126..11144   +  promoter       T3 promoter: promoter for bacteriophage T3 RNA polymerase
>Addgene plasmid #144326 | TFORF2026 | addgene full sequence | sequence record 404179 | Addgene NGS Result
TTAATGTAGTCTTATGCAATACTCTTGTAGTCTTGCAACATGGTAACGATGAGTTAGCAACATGCCTTAC
AAGGAGAGAAAAAGCACCGTGCATGCCGATTGGTGGAAGTAAGGTGGTACGATCGTGCCTTATTAGGAAG
GCAACAGACGGGTCTGACATGGATTGGACGAACCACTGAATTGCCGCATTGCAGAGATATTGTATTTAAG
TGCCTAGCTCGATACATAAACGGGTCTCTCTGGTTAGACCAGATCTGAGCCTGGGAGCTCTCTGGCTAAC
TAGGGAACCCACTGCTTAAGCCTCAATAAAGCTTGCCTTGAGTGCTTCAAGTAGTGTGTGCCCGTCTGTT
GTGTGACTCTGGTAACTAGAGATCCCTCAGACCCTTTTAGTCAGTGTGGAAAATCTCTAGCAGTGGCGCC
CGAACAGGGACTTGAAAGCGAAAGGGAAACCAGAGGAGCTCTCTCGACGCAGGACTCGGCTTGCTGAAGC
GCGCACGGCAAGAGGCGAGGGGCGGCGACTGGTGAGTACGCCAAAAATTTTGACTAGCGGAGGCTAGAAG
GAGAGAGATGGGTGCGAGAGCGTCAGTATTAAGCGGGGGAGAATTAGATCGCGATGGGAAAAAATTCGGT
TAAGGCCAGGGGGAAAGAAAAAATATAAATTAAAACATATAGTATGGGCAAGCAGGGAGCTAGAACGATT
CGCAGTTAATCCTGGCCTGTTAGAAACATCAGAAGGCTGTAGACAAATACTGGGACAGCTACAACCATCC
CTTCAGACAGGATCAGAAGAACTTAGATCATTATATAATACAGTAGCAACCCTCTATTGTGTGCATCAAA
GGATAGAGATAAAAGACACCAAGGAAGCTTTAGACAAGATAGAGGAAGAGCAAAACAAAAGTAAGACCAC
CGCACAGCAAGCGGCCGCTGATCTTCAGACCTGGAGGAGGAGATATGAGGGACAATTGGAGAAGTGAATT
ATATAAATATAAAGTAGTAAAAATTGAACCATTAGGAGTAGCACCCACCAAGGCAAAGAGAAGAGTGGTG
CAGAGAGAAAAAAGAGCAGTGGGAATAGGAGCTTTGTTCCTTGGGTTCTTGGGAGCAGCAGGAAGCACTA
TGGGCGCAGCGTCAATGACGCTGACGGTACAGGCCAGACAATTATTGTCTGGTATAGTGCAGCAGCAGAA
CAATTTGCTGAGGGCTATTGAGGCGCAACAGCATCTGTTGCAACTCACAGTCTGGGGCATCAAGCAGCTC
CAGGCAAGAATCCTGGCTGTGGAAAGATACCTAAAGGATCAACAGCTCCTGGGGATTTGGGGTTGCTCTG
GAAAACTCATTTGCACCACTGCTGTGCCTTGGAATGCTAGTTGGAGTAATAAATCTCTGGAACAGATTTG
GAATCACACGACCTGGATGGAGTGGGACAGAGAAATTAACAATTACACAAGCTTAATACACTCCTTAATT
GAAGAATCGCAAAACCAGCAAGAAAAGAATGAACAAGAATTATTGGAATTAGATAAATGGGCAAGTTTGT
GGAATTGGTTTAACATAACAAATTGGCTGTGGTATATAAAATTATTCATAATGATAGTAGGAGGCTTGGT
AGGTTTAAGAATAGTTTTTGCTGTACTTTCTATAGTGAATAGAGTTAGGCAGGGATATTCACCATTATCG
TTTCAGACCCACCTCCCAACCCCGAGGGGACCCATGCATTGCATCTCAATTAGTCAGCAACCAGGTGTGG
AAAGTCCCCAGGCTCCCCAGCAGGCAGAAGTATGCAAAGCATGCGTCTCAATTAGTCAGCAACCATAGTC
CCGCCCCTAACTCCGCCCATCCCGCCCCTAACTCCGCCCAGTTCCGCCCATTCTCCGCCCCATGGCTGAC
TAATTTTTTTTATTTATGCAGAGGCCGAGGCCGCCTCGGCCTCTGAGCTATTCCAGAAGTAGTGAGGAGG
CTTTTTTGGAGGCCTAGGCTTTTGCAAAAAGCTTTCTAGAGGTACCACCGGAGCTTACCATGACCGAGTA
CAAGCCCACGGTGCGCCTCGCCACCCGCGACGACGTCCCCAGGGCCGTACGCACCCTCGCCGCCGCGTTC
GCCGACTACCCCGCCACGCGCCACACCGTCGATCCGGACCGCCACATCGAGCGGGTCACCGAGCTGCAAG
AACTCTTCCTCACGCGCGTCGGGCTCGACATCGGCAAGGTGTGGGTCGCGGACGACGGCGCCGCCGTGGC
GGTCTGGACCACGCCGGAGAGCGTCGAAGCGGGGGCGGTGTTCGCCGAGATCGGCCCGCGCATGGCCGAG
TTGAGCGGTTCCCGGCTGGCCGCGCAGCAACAGATGGAAGGCCTCCTGGCGCCGCACCGGCCCAAGGAGC
CCGCGTGGTTCCTGGCCACCGTCGGCGTCTCGCCCGACCACCAGGGCAAGGGTCTGGGCAGCGCCGTCGT
GCTCCCCGGAGTGGAGGCGGCCGAGCGCGCCGGGGTGCCCGCCTTCCTGGAGACCTCCGCGCCCCGCAAC
CTCCCCTTCTACGAGCGGCTCGGCTTCACCGTCACCGCCGACGTCGAGGTGCCCGAAGGACCGCGCACCT
GGTGCATGACCCGCAAGCCCGGTGCCAGTTAACGAATTCTAGATCTTGAGACAAATGGCAGTATTCATCC
ACAATTTTAAAAGAAAAGGGGGGATTGGGGGGTACAGTGCAGGGGAAAGAATAGTAGACATAATAGCAAC
AGACATACAAACTAAAGAATTACAAAAACAAATTACAAAAATTCAAAATTTTCGGGTTTATTACAGGGAC
AGCAGAGATCCACTTTGGCGCCGGCTCGAGGCCTGCAGGTGCAAAGATGGATAAAGTTTTAAACAGAGAG
GAATCTTTGCAGCTAATGGACCTTCTAGGTCTTGAAAGGAGTGGGAATTGGCTCCGGTGCCCGTCAGTGG
GCAGAGCGCACATCGCCCACAGTCCCCGAGAAGTTGGGGGGAGGGGTCGGCAATTGAACCGGTGCCTAGA
GAAGGTGGCGCGGGGTAAACTGGGAAAGTGATGTCGTGTACTGGCTCCGCCTTTTTCCCGAGGGTGGGGG
AGAACCGTATATAAGTGCAGTAGTCGCCGTGAACGTTCTTTTTCGCAACGGGTTTGCCGCCAGAACACAG
GTAAGTGCCGTGTGTGGTTCCCGCGGGCCTGGCCTCTTTACGGGTTATGGCCCTTGCGTGCCTTGAATTA
CTTCCACCTGGCTGCAGTACGTGATTCTTGATCCCGAGCTTCGGGTTGGAAGTGGGTGGGAGAGTTCGAG
GCCTTGCGCTTAAGGAGCCCCTTCGCCTCGTGCTTGAGTTGAGGCCTGGCCTGGGCGCTGGGGCCGCCGC
GTGCGAATCTGGTGGCACCTTCGCGCCTGTCTCGCTGCTTTCGATAAGTCTCTAGCCATTTAAAATTTTT
GATGACCTGCTGCGACGCTTTTTTTCTGGCAAGATAGTCTTGTAAATGCGGGCCAAGATCTGCACACTGG
TATTTCGGTTTTTGGGGCCGCGGGCGGCGACGGGGCCCGTGCGTCCCAGCGCACATGTTCGGCGAGGCGG
GGCCTGCGAGCGCGGCCACCGAGAATCGGACGGGGGTAGTCTCAAGCTGGCCGGCCTGCTCTGGTGCCTG
GCCTCGCGCCGCCGTGTATCGCCCCGCCCTGGGCGGCAAGGCTGGCCCGGTCGGCACCAGTTGCGTGAGC
GGAAAGATGGCCGCTTCCCGGCCCTGCTGCAGGGAGCTCAAAATGGAGGACGCGGCGCTCGGGAGAGCGG
GCGGGTGAGTCACCCACACAAAGGAAAAGGGCCTTTCCGTCCTCAGCCGTCGCTTCATGTGACTCCACGG
AGTACCGGGCGCCGTCCAGGCACCTCGATTAGTTCTCGAGCTTTTGGAGTACGTCGTCTTTAGGTTGGGG
GGAGGGGTTTTATGCGATGGAGTTTCCCCACACTGAGTGGGTGGAGACTGAAGTTAGGCCAGCTTGGCAC
TTGATGTAATTCTCCTTGGAATTTGCCCTTTTTGAGTTTGGATCTTGGTTCATTCTCAAGCCTCAGACAG
TGGTTCAAAGTTTTTTTCTTCCATTTCAGGTGTCGTGAGGCTAGCACCGCCACCATGGCGCCCACCAAGC
CCAGCTTTCAGCAGGATCCTTCCAGGCGAGAACGAATAACTGCCCAGCATCCTCTGCCCAACCAATCAGA
ATGTAGGAAAATCTACAGATATGACGGAATCTACTGTGAATCTACCTACCAGAATTTACAAGCATTGAGA
AAGGAGAAATCCCGAGATGCTGCTCGCTCCCGCCGGGGAAAAGAAAACTTTGAGTTCTATGAATTGGCCA
AGTTGTTGCCTCTTCCTGCAGCCATTACCAGCCAGCTCGACAAGGCATCCATCATTCGACTTACAATTAG
CTATCTGAAAATGAGGGACTTTGCTAACCAGGGGGACCCTCCGTGGAACTTGCGAATGGAAGGCCCTCCA
CCTAACACATCAGTAAAAGTTATAGGTGCACAGCGAAGGAGAAGCCCCAGTGCACTAGCCATTGAAGTAT
TTGAAGCACATTTGGGAAGCCACATTTTGCAGTCCCTGGATGGCTTTGTATTTGCACTAAATCAGGAAGG
AAAATTTTTGTACATTTCCGAAACAGTCTCCATCTACCTAGGCCTCTCACAAGTGGAGCTGACAGGCAGC
AGTGTCTTTGACTATGTCCACCCCGGAGATCACGTGGAGATGGCTGAGCAGCTGGGCATGAAGCTCCCCC
CTGGGCGGGGTCTCCTGTCACAGGGCACTGCTGAGGACGGAGCCAGCTCAGCATCTTCCTCCTCTCAGTC
GGAGACCCCCGAGCCAGTGGAGTCAACCAGCCCCAGTCTGCTAACCACTGACAACACTCTTGAGCGTTCC
TTTTTCATCCGAATGAAATCTACTCTGACCAAACGCGGTGTGCACATCAAATCATCAGGATATAAGGTGA
TTCACATAACAGGCCGGCTACGCCTGAGAGTGTCGCTGTCCCACGGGAGGACCGTCCCCAGCCAAATCAT
GGGTCTCGTGGTTGTTGCGCATGCCTTGCCTCCCCCTACGATCAATGAAGTCAGAATTGACTGCCATATG
TTCGTCACTCGAGTAAATATGGACCTCAATATCATTTACTGTGAAAATAGGATTAGTGATTATATGGATC
TGACCCCTGTAGATATCGTAGGGAAGAGATGCTACCACTTCATCCATGCTGAAGACGTGGAGGGCATCAG
GCACAGTCACTTGGACTTGCTGAATAAGGGTCAGTGTGTGACAAAGTACTATCGCTGGATGCAGAAGAAC
GGAGGATATATTTGGATACAGTCCAGTGCCACCATAGCTATTAATGCCAAGAATGCAAATGAAAAGAATA
TCATCTGGGTGAATTACCTTCTTAGCAATCCTGAGTACAAGGACACACCCATGGACATCGCACAGCTCCC
CCATCTGCCGGAGAAAACTTCCGAATCCTCGGAGACATCCGACTCTGAGTCAGACTCTAAAGACACCTCA
GGTATTACAGAGGACAACGAGAACTCCAAGTCCGACGAGAAGGGGAACCAGTCCGAGAACAGCGAAGACC
CGGAGCCCGACCGGAAGAAGTCGGGCAACGCGTGTGACAACGACATGAACTGCAACGACGACGGCCACAG
CTCCAGTAACCCGGACAGCCGCGACAGCGACGACAGCTTCGAGCACTCGGACTTTGAGAACCCCAAGGCG
GGCGAGGACGGCTTCGGTGCTCTGGGCGCGATGCAGATCAAGGTGGAGCGCTACGTGGAGAGCGAGTCGG
ACCTGCGGCTGCAGAACTGCGAGTCACTCACGTCCGACAGCGCCAAGGACTCGGACAGCGCAGGCGAGGC
GGGCGCGCAGGCCTCCAGCAAGCACCAGAAGCGCAAGAAAAGGCGGAAACGGCAAAAGGGCGGCAGCGCC
AGCCGCCGGCGCCTGTCCAGCGCGTCGAGCCCAGGCGGCCTGGACGCGGGCCTGGTGGAGCCCCCGCGGC
TGCTGTCCTCCCCCAACAGTGCCTCGGTGCTCAAGATCAAGACGGAGATCTCAGAACCCATCAATTTCGA
CAATGACAGCAGCATCTGGAACTACCCGCCCAACCGGGAGATCTCCAGGAACGAGTCCCCCTACAGCATG
ACCAAGCCCCCCAGCTCTGAGCACTTCCCGTCCCCGCAGGGCGGCGGCGGTGGGGGTGGCGGTGGCGGGG
GGCTGCACGTGGCCATTCCCGACTCGGTCCTCACCCCGCCCGGCGCCGACGGCGCGGCCGCCCGCAAGAC
TCAGTTCGGCGCCTCGGCCACCGCGGCCCTGGCCCCCGTCGCCTCCGACCCGCTGTCACCCCCGCTCTCG
GCGTCCCCGCGGGACAAGCACCCCGGGAACGGCGGCGGGGGCGGGGGCGGGGGCGGCGGCGCGGGGGGCG
GCGGCCCCAGCGCGTCCAACTCCTTGCTGTACACTGGGGACCTGGAGGCGCTGCAGAGGTTGCAGGCGGG
CAACGTCGTGCTCCCGCTGGTGCACAGGGTGACCGGGACCCTGGCCGCCACCAGCACGGCCGCGCAGAGG
GTCTACACCACGGGCACCATCCGCTACGCGCCCGCCGAGGTGACCCTGGCCATGCAGAGCAACCTGCTGC
CCAACGCGCACGCTGTTAACTTCGTGGACGTTAACAGCCCCGGCTTTGGCCTCGACCCCAAGACGCCCAT
GGAGATGCTCTACCACCACGTGCACCGGCTCAACATGTCAGGACCGTTCGGCGGCGCAGTGAGCGCAGCT
AGCCTGACGCAGATGCCCGCCGGCAACGTGTTCACCACGGCCGAGGGACTCTTCTCCACGCTGCCCTTCC
CCGTCTACAGCAACGGCATCCACGCGGCACAGACTCTGGAGCGCAAGGAGGACTAGTAATGAACTAGTCC
GTAACTTGAAAGTATTTCGATTTCTTGGCTTTATATATCTTGTGGAAAGGACGATACGCCTCACATGTGA
AGATACTAACGCGTTAAGTCGACAATCAACCTCTGGATTACAAAATTTGTGAAAGATTGACTGGTATTCT
TAACTATGTTGCTCCTTTTACGCTATGTGGATACGCTGCTTTAATGCCTTTGTATCATGCTATTGCTTCC
CGTATGGCTTTCATTTTCTCCTCCTTGTATAAATCCTGGTTGCTGTCTCTTTATGAGGAGTTGTGGCCCG
TTGTCAGGCAACGTGGCGTGGTGTGCACTGTGTTTGCTGACGCAACCCCCACTGGTTGGGGCATTGCCAC
CACCTGTCAGCTCCTTTCCGGGACTTTCGCTTTCCCCCTCCCTATTGCCACGGCGGAACTCATCGCCGCC
TGCCTTGCCCGCTGCTGGACAGGGGCTCGGCTGTTGGGCACTGACAATTCCGTGGTGTTGTCGGGGAAAT
CATCGTCCTTTCCTTGGCTGCTCGCCTGTGTTGCCACCTGGATTCTGCGCGGGACGTCCTTCTGCTACGT
CCCTTCGGCCCTCAATCCAGCGGACCTTCCTTCCCGCGGCCTGCTGCCGGCTCTGCGGCCTCTTCCGCGT
CTTCGCCTTCGCCCTCAGACGAGTCGGATCTCCCTTTGGGCCGCCTCCCCGCGTCGACTTTAAGACCAAT
GACTTACAAGGCAGCTGTAGATCTTAGCCACTTTTTAAAAGAAAAGGGGGGACTGGAAGGGCTAATTCAC
TCCCAACGAAGACAAGATCTGCTTTTTGCTTGTACTGGGTCTCTCTGGTTAGACCAGATCTGAGCCTGGG
AGCTCTCTGGCTAACTAGGGAACCCACTGCTTAAGCCTCAATAAAGCTTGCCTTGAGTGCTTCAAGTAGT
GTGTGCCCGTCTGTTGTGTGACTCTGGTAACTAGAGATCCCTCAGACCCTTTTAGTCAGTGTGGAAAATC
TCTAGCAGTACGTATAGTAGTTCATGTCATCTTATTATTCAGTATTTATAACTTGCAAAGAAATGAATAT
CAGAGAGTGAGAGGAACTTGTTTATTGCAGCTTATAATGGTTACAAATAAAGCAATAGCATCACAAATTT
CACAAATAAAGCATTTTTTTCACTGCATTCTAGTTGTGGTTTGTCCAAACTCATCAATGTATCTTATCAT
GTCTGGCTCTAGCTATCCCGCCCCTAACTCCGCCCATCCCGCCCCTAACTCCGCCCAGTTCCGCCCATTC
TCCGCCCCATGGCTGACTAATTTTTTTTATTTATGCAGAGGCCGAGGCCGCCTCGGCCTCTGAGCTATTC
CAGAAGTAGTGAGGAGGCTTTTTTGGAGGCCTAGGGACGTACCCAATTCGCCCTATAGTGAGTCGTATTA
CGCGCGCTCACTGGCCGTCGTTTTACAACGTCGTGACTGGGAAAACCCTGGCGTTACCCAACTTAATCGC
CTTGCAGCACATCCCCCTTTCGCCAGCTGGCGTAATAGCGAAGAGGCCCGCACCGATCGCCCTTCCCAAC
AGTTGCGCAGCCTGAATGGCGAATGGG
[124 nt withheld, positions 8498-8621]
C
[91 nt withheld, positions 8623-8713]
A
[49 nt withheld, positions 8715-8763]
CCTTTGACGTTGGAGTCCACGTTCTTT
[37 nt withheld, positions 8791-8827]
ACCCTATCTCGGTCTATTCTTTTGATTTATAAGGGATTTTGCCGATTTCGGCCTATTGGTTAAAAAATGA
GCTGATTTAACAAAAATTTAACGCGAATTTTAACAAAATATTAACGCTTACAATTTAGGTGGCACTTTTC
GGGGAAATGTGCGCGGAACCCCTATTTGTTTATTTTTCTAAATACATTCAAATATGTATCCGCTCATGAG
ACAATAACCCTGATAAATGCTTCAATAATATTGAAAAAGGAAGAGTATGAGTATTCAACATTTCCGTGTC
GCCCTTATTCCCTTTTTTGCGGCATTTTGCCTTCCTGTTTTTGCTCACCCAGAAACGCTGGTGAAAGTAA
AAGATGCTGAAGATCAGTTGGGTGCACGAGTGGGTTACATCGAACTGGATCTCAACAGCGGTAAGATCCT
TGAGAGTTTTCGCCCCGAAGAACGTTTTCCAATGATGAGCACTTTTAAAGTTCTGCTATGTGGCGCGGTA
TTATCCCGTATTGACGCCGGGCAAGAGCAACTCGGTCGCCGCATACACTATTCTCAGAATGACTTGGTTG
AGTACTCACCAGTCACAGAAAAGCATCTTACGGATGGCATGACAGTAAGAGAATTATGCAGTGCTGCCAT
AACCATGAGTGATAACACTGCGGCCAACTTACTTCTGACAACGATCGGAGGACCGAAGGAGCTAACCGCT
TTTTTGCACAACATGGGGGATCATGTAACTCGCCTTGATCGTTGGGAACCGGAGCTGAATGAAGCCATAC
CAAACGACGAGCGTGACACCACGATGCCTGTAGCAATGGCAACAACGTTGCGCAAACTATTAACTGGCGA
ACTACTTACTCTAGCTTCCCGGCAACAATTAATAGACTGGATGGAGGCGGATAAAGTTGCAGGACCACTT
CTGCGCTCGGCCCTTCCGGCTGGCTGGTTTATTGCTGATAAATCTGGAGCCGGTGAGCGTGGGTCTCGCG
GTATCATTGCAGCACTGGGGCCAGATGGTAAGCCCTCCCGTATCGTAGTTATCTACACGACGGGGAGTCA
GGCAACTATGGATGAACGAAATAGACAGATCGCTGAGATAGGTGCCTCACTGATTAAGCATTGGTAACTG
TCAGACCAAGTTTACTCATATATACTTTAGATTGATTTAAAACTTCATTTTTAATTTAAAAGGATCTAGG
TGAAGATCCTTTTTGATAATCTCATGACCAAAATCCCTTAACGTGAGTTTTCGTTCCACTGAGCGTCAGA
CCCCGTAGAAAAGATCAAAGGATCTTCTTGAGATCCTTTTTTTCTGCGCGTAATCTGCTGCTTGCAAACA
AAAAAACCACCGCTACCAGCGGTGGTTTGTTTGCCGGATCAAGAGCTACCAACTCTTTTTCCGAAGGTAA
CTGGCTTCAGCAGAGCGCAGATACCAAATACTGTTCTTCTAGTGTAGCCGTAGTTAGGCCACCACTTCAA
GAACTCTGTAGCACCGCCTACATACCTCGCTCTGCTAATCCTGTTACCAGTGGCTGCTGCCAGTGGCGAT
AAGTCGTGTCTTACCGGGTTGGACTCAAGACGATAGTTACCGGATAAGGCGCAGCGGTCGGGCTGAACGG
GGGGTTCGTGCACACAGCCCAGCTTGGAGCGAACGACCTACACCGAACTGAGATACCTACAGCGTGAGCT
ATGAGAAAGCGCCACGCTTCCCGAAGGGAGAAAGGCGGACAGGTATCCGGTAAGCGGCAGGGTCGGAACA
GGAGAGCGCACGAGGGAGCTTCCAGGGGGAAACGCCTGGTATCTTTATAGTCCTGTCGGGTTTCGCCACC
TCTGACTTGAGCGTCGATTTTTGTGATGCTCGTCAGGGGGGCGGAGCCTATGGAAAAACGCCAGCAACGC
GGCCTTTTTACGGTTCCTGGCCTTTTGCTGGCCTTTTGCTCACATGTTCTTTCCTGCGTTATCCCCTGAT
TCTGTGGATAACCGTATTACCGCCTTTGAGTGAGCTGATACCGCTCGCCGCAGCCGAACGACCGAGCGCA
GCGAGTCAGTGAGCGAGGAAGCGGAAGAGCGCCCAATACGCAAACCGCCTCTCCCCGCGCGTTGGCCGAT
TCATTAATGCAGCTGGCACGACAGGTTTCCCGACTGGAAAGCGGGCAGTGAGCGCAACGCAATTAATGTG
AGTTAGCTCACTCATTAGGCACCCCAGGCTTTACACTTTATGCTTCCGGCTCGTATGTTGTGTGGAATTG
TGAGCGGATAACAATTTCACACAGGAAACAGCTATGACCATGATTACGCCAAGCGCGCAATTAACCCTCA
CTAAAGGGAACAAAAGCTGGAGCTGCAAGC
