>Addgene plasmid #144326 | TFORF2026 | depositor partial sequence | sequence record 285093 | Insert
ACCGCCACCATGGCGCCCACCAAGCCCAGCTTTCAGCAGGATCCTTCCAGGCGAGAACGAATAACTGCCC
AGCATCCTCTGCCCAACCAATCAGAATGTAGGAAAATCTACAGATATGACGGAATCTACTGTGAATCTAC
CTACCAGAATTTACAAGCATTGAGAAAGGAGAAATCCCGAGATGCTGCTCGCTCCCGCCGGGGAAAAGAA
AACTTTGAGTTCTATGAATTGGCCAAGTTGTTGCCTCTTCCTGCAGCCATTACCAGCCAGCTCGACAAGG
CATCCATCATTCGACTTACAATTAGCTATCTGAAAATGAGGGACTTTGCTAACCAGGGGGACCCTCCGTG
GAACTTGCGAATGGAAGGCCCTCCACCTAACACATCAGTAAAAGTTATAGGTGCACAGCGAAGGAGAAGC
CCCAGTGCACTAGCCATTGAAGTATTTGAAGCACATTTGGGAAGCCACATTTTGCAGTCCCTGGATGGCT
TTGTATTTGCACTAAATCAGGAAGGAAAATTTTTGTACATTTCCGAAACAGTCTCCATCTACCTAGGCCT
CTCACAAGTGGAGCTGACAGGCAGCAGTGTCTTTGACTATGTCCACCCCGGAGATCACGTGGAGATGGCT
GAGCAGCTGGGCATGAAGCTCCCCCCTGGGCGGGGTCTCCTGTCACAGGGCACTGCTGAGGACGGAGCCA
GCTCAGCATCTTCCTCCTCTCAGTCGGAGACCCCCGAGCCAGTGGAGTCAACCAGCCCCAGTCTGCTAAC
CACTGACAACACTCTTGAGCGTTCCTTTTTCATCCGAATGAAATCTACTCTGACCAAACGCGGTGTGCAC
ATCAAATCATCAGGATATAAGGTGATTCACATAACAGGCCGGCTACGCCTGAGAGTGTCGCTGTCCCACG
GGAGGACCGTCCCCAGCCAAATCATGGGTCTCGTGGTTGTTGCGCATGCCTTGCCTCCCCCTACGATCAA
TGAAGTCAGAATTGACTGCCATATGTTCGTCACTCGAGTAAATATGGACCTCAATATCATTTACTGTGAA
AATAGGATTAGTGATTATATGGATCTGACCCCTGTAGATATCGTAGGGAAGAGATGCTACCACTTCATCC
ATGCTGAAGACGTGGAGGGCATCAGGCACAGTCACTTGGACTTGCTGAATAAGGGTCAGTGTGTGACAAA
GTACTATCGCTGGATGCAGAAGAACGGAGGATATATTTGGATACAGTCCAGTGCCACCATAGCTATTAAT
GCCAAGAATGCAAATGAAAAGAATATCATCTGGGTGAATTACCTTCTTAGCAATCCTGAGTACAAGGACA
CACCCATGGACATCGCACAGCTCCCCCATCTGCCGGAGAAAACTTCCGAATCCTCGGAGACATCCGACTC
TGAGTCAGACTCTAAAGACACCTCAGGTATTACAGAGGACAACGAGAACTCCAAGTCCGACGAGAAGGGG
AACCAGTCCGAGAACAGCGAAGACCCGGAGCCCGACCGGAAGAAGTCGGGCAACGCGTGTGACAACGACA
TGAACTGCAACGACGACGGCCACAGCTCCAGTAACCCGGACAGCCGCGACAGCGACGACAGCTTCGAGCA
CTCGGACTTTGAGAACCCCAAGGCGGGCGAGGACGGCTTCGGTGCTCTGGGCGCGATGCAGATCAAGGTG
GAGCGCTACGTGGAGAGCGAGTCGGACCTGCGGCTGCAGAACTGCGAGTCACTCACGTCCGACAGCGCCA
AGGACTCGGACAGCGCAGGCGAGGCGGGCGCGCAGGCCTCCAGCAAGCACCAGAAGCGCAAGAAAAGGCG
GAAACGGCAAAAGGGCGGCAGCGCCAGCCGCCGGCGCCTGTCCAGCGCGTCGAGCCCAGGCGGCCTGGAC
GCGGGCCTGGTGGAGCCCCCGCGGCTGCTGTCCTCCCCCAACAGTGCCTCGGTGCTCAAGATCAAGACGG
AGATCTCAGAACCCATCAATTTCGACAATGACAGCAGCATCTGGAACTACCCGCCCAACCGGGAGATCTC
CAGGAACGAGTCCCCCTACAGCATGACCAAGCCCCCCAGCTCTGAGCACTTCCCGTCCCCGCAGGGCGGC
GGCGGTGGGGGTGGCGGTGGCGGGGGGCTGCACGTGGCCATTCCCGACTCGGTCCTCACCCCGCCCGGCG
CCGACGGCGCGGCCGCCCGCAAGACTCAGTTCGGCGCCTCGGCCACCGCGGCCCTGGCCCCCGTCGCCTC
CGACCCGCTGTCACCCCCGCTCTCGGCGTCCCCGCGGGACAAGCACCCCGGGAACGGCGGCGGGGGCGGG
GGCGGGGGCGGCGGCGCGGGGGGCGGCGGCCCCAGCGCGTCCAACTCCTTGCTGTACACTGGGGACCTGG
AGGCGCTGCAGAGGTTGCAGGCGGGCAACGTCGTGCTCCCGCTGGTGCACAGGGTGACCGGGACCCTGGC
CGCCACCAGCACGGCCGCGCAGAGGGTCTACACCACGGGCACCATCCGCTACGCGCCCGCCGAGGTGACC
CTGGCCATGCAGAGCAACCTGCTGCCCAACGCGCACGCTGTTAACTTCGTGGACGTTAACAGCCCCGGCT
TTGGCCTCGACCCCAAGACGCCCATGGAGATGCTCTACCACCACGTGCACCGGCTCAACATGTCAGGACC
GTTCGGCGGCGCAGTGAGCGCAGCTAGCCTGACGCAGATGCCCGCCGGCAACGTGTTCACCACGGCCGAG
GGACTCTTCTCCACGCTGCCCTTCCCCGTCTACAGCAACGGCATCCACGCGGCACAGACTCTGGAGCGCA
AGGAGGACTAGTAATGAACTAGTCCGTAACTTGAAAGTATTTCGATTTCTTGGCTTTATATATCTTGTGG
AAAGGACGATACGCCTCACATGTGAAGATACTA
