>Addgene plasmid #144326 | TFORF2026 | depositor partial sequence | sequence record 285094 | Barcode
TACGCCTCACATGTGAAGATACTA
